>Addgene plasmid #216252 | pLV_TRE3G_hRTN3E-Halo | addgene full sequence | sequence record 429688 | Addgene NGS Result
AATGTAGTCTTATGCAATACTCTTGTAGTCTTGCAACATGGTAACGATGAGTTAGCAACATGCCTTACAA
GGAGAGAAAAAGCACCGTGCATGCCGATTGGTGGAAGTAAGGTGGTACGATCGTGCCTTATTAGGAAGGC
AACAGACGGGTCTGACATGGATTGGACGAACCACTGAATTGCCGCATTGCAGAGATATTGTATTTAAGTG
CCTAGCTCGATACATAAACGGGTCTCTCTGGTTAGACCAGATCTGAGCCTGGGAGCTCTCTGGCTAACTA
GGGAACCCACTGCTTAAGCCTCAATAAAGCTTGCCTTGAGTGCTTCAAGTAGTGTGTGCCCGTCTGTTGT
GTGACTCTGGTAACTAGAGATCCCTCAGACCCTTTTAGTCAGTGTGGAAAATCTCTAGCAGTGGCGCCCG
AACAGGGACTTGAAAGCGAAAGGGAAACCAGAGGAGCTCTCTCGACGCAGGACTCGGCTTGCTGAAGCGC
GCACGGCAAGAGGCGAGGGGCGGCGACTGGTGAGTACGCCAAAAATTTTGACTAGCGGAGGCTAGAAGGA
GAGAGATGGGTGCGAGAGCGTCAGTATTAAGCGGGGGAGAATTAGATCGCGATGGGAAAAAATTCGGTTA
AGGCCAGGGGGAAAGAAAAAATATAAATTAAAACATATAGTATGGGCAAGCAGGGAGCTAGAACGATTCG
CAGTTAATCCTGGCCTGTTAGAAACATCAGAAGGCTGTAGACAAATACTGGGACAGCTACAACCATCCCT
TCAGACAGGATCAGAAGAACTTAGATCATTATATAATACAGTAGCAACCCTCTATTGTGTGCATCAAAGG
ATAGAGATAAAAGACACCAAGGAAGCTTTAGACAAGATAGAGGAAGAGCAAAACAAAAGTAAGACCACCG
CACAGCAAGCGGCCGCTGATCTTCAGACCTGGAGGAGGAGATATGAGGGACAATTGGAGAAGTGAATTAT
ATAAATATAAAGTAGTAAAAATTGAACCATTAGGAGTAGCACCCACCAAGGCAAAGAGAAGAGTGGTGCA
GAGAGAAAAAAGAGCAGTGGGAATAGGAGCTTTGTTCCTTGGGTTCTTGGGAGCAGCAGGAAGCACTATG
GGCGCAGCGTCAATGACGCTGACGGTACAGGCCAGACAATTATTGTCTGGTATAGTGCAGCAGCAGAACA
ATTTGCTGAGGGCTATTGAGGCGCAACAGCATCTGTTGCAACTCACAGTCTGGGGCATCAAGCAGCTCCA
GGCAAGAATCCTGGCTGTGGAAAGATACCTAAAGGATCAACAGCTCCTGGGGATTTGGGGTTGCTCTGGA
AAACTCATTTGCACCACTGCTGTGCCTTGGAATGCTAGTTGGAGTAATAAATCTCTGGAACAGATTTGGA
ATCACACGACCTGGATGGAGTGGGACAGAGAAATTAACAATTACACAAGCTTAATACACTCCTTAATTGA
AGAATCGCAAAACCAGCAAGAAAAGAATGAACAAGAATTATTGGAATTAGATAAATGGGCAAGTTTGTGG
AATTGGTTTAACATAACAAATTGGCTGTGGTATATAAAATTATTCATAATGATAGTAGGAGGCTTGGTAG
GTTTAAGAATAGTTTTTGCTGTACTTTCTATAGTGAATAGAGTTAGGCAGGGATATTCACCATTATCGTT
TCAGACCCACCTCCCAACCCCGAGGGGACCCGACAGGCCCGAAGGAATAGAAGAAGAAGGTGGAGAGAGA
GACAGAGACAGATCCATTCGATTAGTGAACGGATCTCGACGGTATCGCTAGCTTTTAAAAGAAAAGGGGG
GATTGGGGGGTACAGTGCAGGGGAAAGAATAGTAGACATAATAGCAACAGACATACAAACTAAAGAATTA
CAAAAACAAATTACAAAAATTCAAAATTTTACTAGTGATTATCGGATCAACTTTGTATAGAAAAGTTGTT
TACTCCCTATCAGTGATAGAGAACGTATGAAGAGTTTACTCCCTATCAGTGATAGAGAACGTATGCAGAC
TTTACTCCCTATCAGTGATAGAGAACGTATAAGGAGTTTACTCCCTATCAGTGATAGAGAACGTATGACC
AGTTTACTCCCTATCAGTGATAGAGAACGTATCTACAGTTTACTCCCTATCAGTGATAGAGAACGTATAT
CCAGTTTACTCCCTATCAGTGATAGAGAACGTATAAGCTTTAGGCGTGTACGGTGGGCGCCTATAAAAGC
AGAGCTCGTTTAGTGAACCGTCAGATCGCCTGGAGCAATTCCACAACACTTTTGTCTTATACCAACTTTC
CGTACCACTTCCTACCCTCGTAAACAAGTTTGTACAAAAAAGCAGGCTGCCACCATGGCGGAGCCGTCGG
CGGCCACTCAGTCCCATTCCATCTCCTCGTCGTCCTTCGGAGCCGAGCCGTCCGCGCCCGGCGGCGGCGG
GAGCCCAGGAGCCTGCCCCGCCCTGGGGACGAAGAGCTGCAGCTCCTCCTGTGCGGATTCCTTTGTTTCT
TCCTCTTCCTCTCAGCCTGTATCTCTATTTTCGACCTCACAAGAGGGATTGAGCTCTCTTTGCTCTGATG
AGCCATCTTCAGAAATTATGACTTCTTCCTTTCTTTCATCTTCTGAAATACATAACACTGGCCTTACAAT
ACTACATGGAGAAAAAAGCCATGTGTTAGGGAGCCAGCCTATTTTAGCCAAAGAAGGAAAAGACCACTTG
GATCTTCTAGATATGAAAAAGATGGAAAAGCCTCAGGGGACCAGCAACAACGTATCAGACTCTTCAGTTT
CTCTTGCAGCAGGAGTTCATTGTGACCGTCCTTCTATTCCAGCCAGTTTCCCAGAGCATCCTGCTTTTCT
CTCAAAGAAAATTGGTCAAGTGGAAGAGCAAATAGATAAAGAGACCAAGAACCCAAATGGGGTATCAAGT
AGGGAGGCTAAAACTGCATTGGATGCTGATGACAGATTCACTTTGCTGACAGCCCAGAAACCACCTACTG
AGTACTCTAAGGTAGAAGGCATTTATACATATTCTTTGTCTCCATCCAAAGTTTCAGGAGATGATGTTAT
TGAAAAGGATTCCCCTGAATCACCATTTGAAGTAATTATTGACAAAGCAGCATTTGACAAAGAATTTAAA
GACTCATATAAGGAGAGCACAGATGATTTTGGTAGCTGGTCTGTGCACACTGATAAAGAATCATCCGAAG
ACATTTCAGAGACTAATGACAAGCTTTTTCCACTGAGAAATAAAGAGGCAGGACGTTACCCAATGTCTGC
ATTGCTCAGTAGGCAGTTTTCACACACAAATGCAGCACTGGAAGAGGTGTCCAGATGCGTGAATGATATG
CATAACTTTACTAACGAAATACTGACTTGGGATCTGGTTCCCCAAGTGAAACAACAGACCGATAAATCTT
CTGACTGCATCACAAAAACTACAGGACTTGACATGAGTGAATATAATTCAGAAATTCCAGTTGTAAATCT
TAAAACTAGCACTCATCAGAAAACTCCTGTATGTTCTATTGATGGGAGCACTCCCATCACTAAATCAACA
GGTGATTGGGCAGAAGCATCTCTCCAGCAAGAAAATGCTATTACTGGAAAACCTGTACCTGACTCTTTGA
ATTCCACAAAAGAATTCAGTATCAAAGGTGTGCAAGGCAATATGCAGAAACAGGATGACACACTTGCAGA
ATTACCTGGATCTCCACCTGAGAAATGTGACTCTTTGGGTTCTGGAGTGGCCACAGTGAAAGTGGTTTTA
CCTGATGACCACCTGAAAGATGAAATGGACTGGCAGAGCTCTGCATTGGGAGAAATCACAGAAGCTGATA
GTTCTGGTGAGTCTGATGACACAGTAATAGAGGACATCACAGCAGATACATCATTTGAAAATAACAAAAT
TCAGGCTGAAAAACCTGTTTCCATTCCAAGTGCTGTTGTAAAAACAGGTGAAAGAGAAATCAAAGAGATT
CCCAGTTGTGAGAGAGAAGAAAAAACATCTAAAAACTTTGAAGAATTGGTCAGTGACTCTGAGCTGCATC
AAGATCAGCCTGATATTCTTGGAAGGAGTCCAGCTAGTGAGGCAGCATGTTCAAAAGTACCCGATACGAA
TGTCTCCTTAGAAGATGTGAGTGAAGTTGCTCCTGAAAAGCCTATTACTACTGAGAACCCCAAACTTCCT
TCAACAGTGTCTCCAAATGTTTTTAATGAGACAGAATTCTCATTAAATGTGACAACATCTGCCTATTTGG
AGTCATTACATGGGAAAAATGTTAAACATATAGATGATTCCTCCCCAGAGGACCTGATAGCAGCCTTTAC
AGAAACCAGAGATAAAGGAATAGTAGATAGTGAAAGAAATGCTTTTAAAGCAATATCAGAGAAGATGACA
GACTTTAAAACAACTCCTCCTGTAGAAGTCTTACATGAAAATGAGTCCGGTGGTTCTGAAATTAAAGACA
TTGGAAGCAAATACAGTGAACAAAGCAAAGAAACAAATGGAAGTGAGCCTCTAGGTGTTTTCCCTACCCA
AGGTACTCCAGTAGCATCTCTTGACTTAGAACAAGAACAGCTCACAATTAAGGCTCTTAAAGAATTAGGT
GAAAGACAGGTTGAGAAGTCAACTTCTGCACAGCGTGACGCAGAATTGCCTTCTGAAGAAGTACTGAAGC
AAACTTTCACATTTGCTCCAGAATCTTGGCCACAGAGATCATATGACATCCTAGAACGTAATGTCAAGAA
TGGATCTGATCTTGGGATTTCCCAGAAGCCCATCACTATCAGAGAAACTACTAGGGTAGATGCTGTTTCC
AGCCTTAGCAAGACTGAATTGGTAAAAAAGCATGTCCTAGCAAGACTTCTGACAGACTTCTCAGTGCACG
ATCTGATTTTCTGGAGAGATGTGAAGAAGACTGGGTTTGTCTTTGGCACCACGCTGATCATGCTGCTTTC
CCTGGCAGCTTTCAGTGTCATCAGTGTGGTTTCTTACCTCATCCTGGCTCTTCTCTCTGTCACCATCAGC
TTCAGGATCTACAAGTCCGTCATCCAAGCTGTACAGAAGTCAGAAGAAGGCCATCCATTCAAAGCCTACC
TGGACGTAGACATTACTCTGTCCTCAGAAGCTTTCCATAATTACATGAATGCTGCCATGGTGCACATCAA
CAGGGCCCTGAAACTCATTATTCGTCTCTTTCTGGTAGAAGATCTGGTTGACTCCTTGAAGCTGGCTGTC
TTCATGTGGCTGATGACCTATGTTGGTGCTGTTTTTAACGGAATCACCCTTCTAATTCTTGCTGAACTGC
TCATTTTCAGTGTCCCGATTGTCTATGAGAAGTACAAGACCCAGATTGATCACTATGTTGGCATCGCCCG
AGATCAGACCAAGTCAATTGTTGAAAAGATCCAAGCAAAACTCCCTGGAATCGCCAAAAAAAAGGCAGAA
GAAAACCTGTATTTTCAGGGCGCAGAAATCGGTACTGGCTTTCCATTCGACCCCCATTATGTGGAAGTCC
TGGGCGAGCGCATGCACTACGTCGATGTTGGTCCGCGCGATGGCACCCCTGTGCTGTTCCTGCACGGTAA
CCCGACCTCCTCCTACGTGTGGCGCAACATCATCCCGCATGTTGCACCGACCCATCGCTGCATTGCTCCA
GACCTGATCGGTATGGGCAAATCCGACAAACCAGACCTGGGTTATTTCTTCGACGACCACGTCCGCTTCA
TGGATGCCTTCATCGAAGCCCTGGGTCTGGAAGAGGTCGTCCTGGTCATTCACGACTGGGGCTCCGCTCT
GGGTTTCCACTGGGCCAAGCGCAATCCAGAGCGCGTCAAAGGTATTGCATTTATGGAGTTCATCCGCCCT
ATCCCGACCTGGGACGAATGGCCAGAATTTGCCCGCGAGACCTTCCAGGCCTTCCGCACCACCGACGTCG
GCCGCAAGCTGATCATCGATCAGAACGTTTTTATCGAGGGTACGCTGCCGATGGGTGTCGTCCGCCCGCT
GACTGAAGTCGAGATGGACCATTACCGCGAGCCGTTCCTGAATCCTGTTGACCGCGAGCCACTGTGGCGC
TTCCCAAACGAGCTGCCAATCGCCGGTGAGCCAGCGAACATCGTCGCGCTGGTCGAAGAATACATGGACT
GGCTGCACCAGTCCCCTGTCCCGAAGCTGCTGTTCTGGGGCACCCCAGGCGTTCTGATCCCACCGGCCGA
AGCCGCTCGCCTGGCCAAAAGCCTGCCTAACTGCAAGGCTGTGGACATCGGCCCGGGTCTGAATCTGCTG
CAAGAAGACAACCCGGACCTGATCGGCAGCGAGATCGCGCGCTGGCTGTCGACGCTCGAGATTTCCGGCT
AAACCCAGCTTTCTTGTACAAAGTGGTGATAATCGAATTCCGATAATCAACCTCTGGATTACAAAATTTG
TGAAAGATTGACTGGTATTCTTAACTATGTTGCTCCTTTTACGCTATGTGGATACGCTGCTTTAATGCCT
TTGTATCATGCTATTGCTTCCCGTATGGCTTTCATTTTCTCCTCCTTGTATAAATCCTGGTTGCTGTCTC
TTTATGAGGAGTTGTGGCCCGTTGTCAGGCAACGTGGCGTGGTGTGCACTGTGTTTGCTGACGCAACCCC
CACTGGTTGGGGCATTGCCACCACCTGTCAGCTCCTTTCCGGGACTTTCGCTTTCCCCCTCCCTATTGCC
ACGGCGGAACTCATCGCCGCCTGCCTTGCCCGCTGCTGGACAGGGGCTCGGCTGTTGGGCACTGACAATT
CCGTGGTGTTGTCGGGGAAGCTGACGTCCTTTCCATGGCTGCTCGCCTGTGTTGCCACCTGGATTCTGCG
CGGGACGTCCTTCTGCTACGTCCCTTCGGCCCTCAATCCAGCGGACCTTCCTTCCCGCGGCCTGCTGCCG
GCTCTGCGGCCTCTTCCGCGTCTTCGCCTTCGCCCTCAGACGAGTCGGATCTCCCTTTGGGCCGCCTCCC
CGCATCGGGAATTCCCGCGGTTCGAATTCTACCGGGTAGGGGAGGCGCTTTTCCCAAGGCAGTCTGGAGC
ATGCGCTTTAGCAGCCCCGCTGGGCACTTGGCGCTACACAAGTGGCCTCTGGCCTCGCACACATTCCACA
TCCACCGGTAGGCGCCAACCGGCTCCGTTCTTTGGTGGCCCCTTCGCGCCACCTTCTACTCCTCCCCTAG
TCAGGAAGTTCCCCCCCGCCCCGCAGCTCGCGTCGTGCAGGACGTGACAAATGGAAGTAGCACGTCTCAC
TAGTCTCGTGCAGATGGACAGCACCGCTGAGCAATGGAAGCGGGTAGGCCTTTGGGGCAGCGGCCAATAG
CAGCTTTGCTCCTTCGCTTTCTGGGCTCAGAGGCTGGGAAGGGGTGGGTCCGGGGGCGGGCTCAGGGGCG
GGCTCAGGGGCGGGGCGGGCGCCCGAAGGTCCTCCGGAGGCCCGGCATTCTGCACGCTTCAAAAGCGCAC
GTCTGCCGCGCTGTTCTCCTCTTCCTCATCTCCGGGCCTTTCGACCTCACGTGGCCACCATGACCGAGTA
CAAGCCCACGGTGCGCCTCGCCACCCGCGACGACGTCCCCAGGGCCGTACGCACCCTCGCCGCCGCGTTC
GCCGACTACCCCGCCACGCGCCACACCGTCGATCCGGACCGCCACATCGAGCGGGTCACCGAGCTGCAAG
AACTCTTCCTCACGCGCGTCGGGCTCGACATCGGCAAGGTGTGGGTCGCGGACGACGGCGCCGCGGTGGC
GGTCTGGACCACGCCGGAGAGCGTCGAAGCGGGGGCGGTGTTCGCCGAGATCGGCCCGCGCATGGCCGAG
TTGAGCGGTTCCCGGCTGGCCGCGCAGCAACAGATGGAAGGCCTCCTGGCGCCGCACCGGCCCAAGGAGC
CCGCGTGGTTCCTGGCCACCGTCGGCGTCTCGCCCGACCACCAGGGCAAGGGTCTGGGCAGCGCCGTCGT
GCTCCCCGGAGTGGAGGCGGCCGAGCGCGCCGGGGTGCCCGCCTTCCTGGAGACCTCCGCGCCCCGCAAC
CTCCCCTTCTACGAGCGGCTCGGCTTCACCGTCACCGCCGACGTCGAGGTGCCCGAAGGACCGCGCACCT
GGTGCATGACCCGCAAGCCCGGTGCCTGAGGTACCTTTAAGACCAATGACTTACAAGGCAGCTGTAGATC
TTAGCCACTTTTTAAAAGAAAAGGGGGGACTGGAAGGGCTAATTCACTCCCAACGAAGACAAGATCTGCT
TTTTGCTTGTACTGGGTCTCTCTGGTTAGACCAGATCTGAGCCTGGGAGCTCTCTGGCTAACTAGGGAAC
CCACTGCTTAAGCCTCAATAAAGCTTGCCTTGAGTGCTTCAAGTAGTGTGTGCCCGTCTGTTGTGTGACT
CTGGTAACTAGAGATCCCTCAGACCCTTTTAGTCAGTGTGGAAAATCTCTAGCAGTAGTAGTTCATGTCA
TCTTATTATTCAGTATTTATAACTTGCAAAGAAATGAATATCAGAGAGTGAGAGGAACTTGTTTATTGCA
GCTTATAATGGTTACAAATAAAGCAATAGCATCACAAATTTCACAAATAAAGCATTTTTTTCACTGCATT
CTAGTTGTGGTTTGTCCAAACTCATCAATGTATCTTATCATGTCTGGCTCTAGCTATCCCGCCCCTAACT
CCGCCCATCCCGCCCCTAACTCCGCCCAGTTCCGCCCATTCTCCGCCCCATGGCTGACTAATTTTTTTTA
TTTATGCAGAGGCCGAGGCCGCCTCGGCCTCTGAGCTATTCCAGAAGTAGTGAGGAGGCTTTTTTGGAGG
CCTAGGGACGTACCCAATTCGCCCTATAGTGAGTCGTATTACGCGCGCTCACTGGCCGTCGTTTTACAAC
GTCGTGACTGGGAAAACCCTGGCGTTACCCAACTTAATCGCCTTGCAGCACATCCCCCTTTCGCCAGCTG
GCGTAATAGCGAAGAGGCCCGCACCGATCGCCCTTCCCAACAGTTGCGCAGCCTGAATGGCGAATGGG
[124 nt withheld, positions 9029-9152]
C
[91 nt withheld, positions 9154-9244]
A
[49 nt withheld, positions 9246-9294]
CCTTTGACGTTGGAGTCCACGTTCTTT
[37 nt withheld, positions 9322-9358]
ACCCTATCTCGGTCTATTCTTTTGATTTATAAGGGATTTTGCCGATTTCGGCCTATTGGTTAAAAAATGA
GCTGATTTAACAAAAATTTAACGCGAATTTTAACAAAATATTAACGCTTACAATTTAGGTGGCACTTTTC
GGGGAAATGTGCGCGGAACCCCTATTTGTTTATTTTTCTAAATACATTCAAATATGTATCCGCTCATGAG
ACAATAACCCTGATAAATGCTTCAATAATATTGAAAAAGGAAGAGTATGAGTATTCAACATTTCCGTGTC
GCCCTTATTCCCTTTTTTGCGGCATTTTGCCTTCCTGTTTTTGCTCACCCAGAAACGCTGGTGAAAGTAA
AAGATGCTGAAGATCAGTTGGGTGCACGAGTGGGTTACATCGAACTGGATCTCAACAGCGGTAAGATCCT
TGAGAGTTTTCGCCCCGAAGAACGTTTTCCAATGATGAGCACTTTTAAAGTTCTGCTATGTGGCGCGGTA
TTATCCCGTATTGACGCCGGGCAAGAGCAACTCGGTCGCCGCATACACTATTCTCAGAATGACTTGGTTG
AGTACTCACCAGTCACAGAAAAGCATCTTACGGATGGCATGACAGTAAGAGAATTATGCAGTGCTGCCAT
AACCATGAGTGATAACACTGCGGCCAACTTACTTCTGACAACGATCGGAGGACCGAAGGAGCTAACCGCT
TTTTTGCACAACATGGGGGATCATGTAACTCGCCTTGATCGTTGGGAACCGGAGCTGAATGAAGCCATAC
CAAACGACGAGCGTGACACCACGATGCCTGTAGCAATGGCAACAACGTTGCGCAAACTATTAACTGGCGA
ACTACTTACTCTAGCTTCCCGGCAACAATTAATAGACTGGATGGAGGCGGATAAAGTTGCAGGACCACTT
CTGCGCTCGGCCCTTCCGGCTGGCTGGTTTATTGCTGATAAATCTGGAGCCGGTGAGCGTGGGTCTCGCG
GTATCATTGCAGCACTGGGGCCAGATGGTAAGCCCTCCCGTATCGTAGTTATCTACACGACGGGGAGTCA
GGCAACTATGGATGAACGAAATAGACAGATCGCTGAGATAGGTGCCTCACTGATTAAGCATTGGTAACTG
TCAGACCAAGTTTACTCATATATACTTTAGATTGATTTAAAACTTCATTTTTAATTTAAAAGGATCTAGG
TGAAGATCCTTTTTGATAATCTCATGACCAAAATCCCTTAACGTGAGTTTTCGTTCCACTGAGCGTCAGA
CCCCGTAGAAAAGATCAAAGGATCTTCTTGAGATCCTTTTTTTCTGCGCGTAATCTGCTGCTTGCAAACA
AAAAAACCACCGCTACCAGCGGTGGTTTGTTTGCCGGATCAAGAGCTACCAACTCTTTTTCCGAAGGTAA
CTGGCTTCAGCAGAGCGCAGATACCAAATACTGTTCTTCTAGTGTAGCCGTAGTTAGGCCACCACTTCAA
GAACTCTGTAGCACCGCCTACATACCTCGCTCTGCTAATCCTGTTACCAGTGGCTGCTGCCAGTGGCGAT
AAGTCGTGTCTTACCGGGTTGGACTCAAGACGATAGTTACCGGATAAGGCGCAGCGGTCGGGCTGAACGG
GGGGTTCGTGCACACAGCCCAGCTTGGAGCGAACGACCTACACCGAACTGAGATACCTACAGCGTGAGCT
ATGAGAAAGCGCCACGCTTCCCGAAGAGAGAAAGGCGGACAGGTATCCGGTAAGCGGCAGGGTCGGAACA
GGAGAGCGCACGAGGGAGCTTCCAGGGGGAAACGCCTGGTATCTTTATAGTCCTGTCGGGTTTCGCCACC
TCTGACTTGAGCGTCGATTTTTGTGATGCTCGTCAGGGGGGCGGAGCCTATGGAAAAACGCCAGCAACGC
GGCCTTTTTACGGTTCCTGGCCTTTTGCTGGCCTTTTGCTCACATGTTCTTTCCTGCGTTATCCCCTGAT
TCTGTGGATAACCGTATTACCGCCTTTGAGTGAGCTGATACCGCTCGCCGCAGCCGAACGACCGAGCGCA
GCGAGTCAGTGAGCGAGGAAGCGGAAGAGCGCCCAATACGCAAACCGCCTCTCCCCGCGCGTTGGCCGAT
TCATTAATGCAGCTGGCACGACAGGTTTCCCGACTGGAAAGCGGGCAGTGAGCGCAACGCAATTAATGTG
AGTTAGCTCACTCATTAGGCACCCCAGGCTTTACACTTTATGCTTCCGGCTCGTATGTTGTGTGGAATTG
TGAGCGGATAACAATTTCACACAGGAAACAGCTATGACCATGATTACGCCAAGCGCGCAATTAACCCTCA
CTAAAGGGAACAAAAGCTGGAGCTGCAAGCTT
Features (pLannotate 1.2.2; 32 found; start..end, strand, type, name):
      3..229     +  promoter       RSV promoter: Rous sarcoma virus enhancer/promoter
    230..410     +  LTR            5' LTR (truncated): truncated 5' long terminal repeat (LTR) from HIV-1
    457..582     +  misc_feature   HIV-1 Ψ: packaging signal of human immunodeficiency virus type 1
    566..929     +  CDS            HIV-1 gag (fragment): gag protein from human immunodeficiency virus 1; gag
   1075..1308    +  misc_feature   RRE: The Rev response element (RRE) of HIV-1 allows for Rev-dependent mRNA export from the nucleus to the cytoplasm.
   1685..1785    +  CDS            Rev (fragment): human immunodeficiency virus 1 (HIV-1) Rev protein; rev; enhances nuclear export of unspliced and incompletely spliced viral mRNAs
   1803..1920    +  misc_feature   cPPT/CTS: central polypurine tract and central termination sequence of HIV-1
   1938..1958    +  protein_bind   attB4: mutant version of attB; core recombination site for the Gateway® BP reaction BP Clonase™
   1958..2334    +  promoter       TRE3G promoter: 3rd-generation Tet-responsive promoter that can be activated by binding of Tet-On® 3G
   2334..2358    +  protein_bind   attB1: mutant version of attB; recombination site for the Gateway® BP reaction BP Clonase™
   2365..5460    +  CDS            RTN3: RTN3_HUMAN - Also known as ASYIP, NSPL2. Experimental evidence at protein level: Swiss-Prot protein existence level 1. May be involved in membrane trafficking in the early secretory pathway. Inhibits BACE1 activity and amyloid precursor protein processing. May induce caspase-8 cascade and apoptosis. May favor BCL2 translocation to the mitochondria upon endoplasmic reticulum stress. In case of enteroviruses infection, RTN3 may be involved in the viral replication or pathogenesis. Induces the formation of endoplasmic reticulum tubules (PubMed:25612671). From Homo sapiens (Human).
   5461..5481    +  CDS            TEV site: tobacco etch virus (TEV) protease recognition and cleavage site
   5482..6369    +  CDS            HaloTag®: modified bacterial dehalogenase that forms covalent bonds with chloroalkane derivatives
   6373..6397    -  protein_bind   attB2: mutant version of attB; recombination site for the Gateway® BP reaction BP Clonase™
   6415..7003    +  misc_feature   WPRE: woodchuck hepatitis virus posttranscriptional regulatory element
   7034..7533    +  promoter       PGK promoter: mouse phosphoglycerate kinase 1 promoter
   7550..8149    +  CDS            PuroR: puromycin N-acetyltransferase; pac from Streptomyces alboniger; confers resistance to puromycin
   8139..8219    +  CDS            nef (fragment): NEF_HV1Z2 - Experimental evidence at protein level: Swiss-Prot protein existence level 1. Extracellular Nef protein targets CD4(+) T-lymphocytes for apoptosis by interacting with CXCR4 surface receptors. From Human immunodeficiency virus type 1 group M subtype D (isolate Z2/CDC-Z34) (HIV-1).
   8221..8454    +  LTR            3' LTR (ΔU3): self-inactivating 3' long terminal repeat (LTR) from HIV-1
   8526..8647    +  polyA_signal   SV40 poly(A) signal: SV40 polyadenylation signal
   8687..8822    +  rep_origin     SV40 ori: SV40 origin of replication
   8843..8861    -  promoter       T7 promoter: promoter for bacteriophage T7 RNA polymerase
   8869..9024    +  CDS            lacZα (fragment): LacZα fragment of β-galactosidase; lacZ fragment
   9029..9457    +  rep_origin     f1 ori (sequence partly withheld): f1 bacteriophage origin of replication; arrow indicates direction of (+) strand synthesis
   9510..9614    +  promoter       AmpR promoter: bla
   9615..10475   +  CDS            AmpR: β-lactamase; bla; confers resistance to ampicillin, carbenicillin, and related antibiotics
  10646..11234   +  rep_origin     ori: high-copy-number ColE1/pMB1/pBR322/pUC origin of replication
  11417..11509   +  CDS            lacI (fragment): lac repressor; lacI; The lac repressor binds to the lac operator to inhibit transcription in E. coli. This inhibition can be relieved by adding lactose or isopropyl-β-D-thiogalactopyranoside (IPTG).
  11522..11543   +  protein_bind   CAP binding site: CAP binding activates transcription in the presence of cAMP. E. coli catabolite activator protein
  11558..11588   +  promoter       lac promoter: promoter for the E. coli lac operon
  11592..11614   +  protein_bind   lac operator (fragment): The lac repressor binds to the lac operator to inhibit transcription in E. coli. This inhibition can be relieved by adding lactose or isopropyl-β-D-thiogalactopyranoside (IPTG). lac repressor encoded by lacI
  11657..11675   +  promoter       T3 promoter: promoter for bacteriophage T3 RNA polymerase
