[The description below was written by a language model from this plasmid's Addgene catalogue record and pLannotate feature annotations shown in this document.]
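Description:
pLV_TRE3G_hRTN3E-Halo is an 11.7 kb third-generation, self-inactivating HIV-1-based lentiviral transfer vector built on a commercial pLV backbone, designed for tetracycline-inducible expression of the long isoform (isoform e) of human reticulon-3. In bacteria it is maintained through a high-copy ColE1/pUC-type origin and selected with ampicillin via the bla gene. The backbone also carries an f1 origin, an SV40 origin and remnants of a lac/lacZα cloning region flanked by T7 and T3 promoters. The viral portion consists of an RSV promoter fused to a truncated 5' LTR, which drives Tat-independent genomic RNA production in packaging cells. This is followed by the Ψ packaging signal with a gag fragment, the RRE for Rev-dependent export, the cPPT/CTS element, and a ΔU3 3' LTR backed by an SV40 polyadenylation signal.

The payload sits between Gateway-type attB scars. A TRE3G promoter drives the RTN3 coding sequence fused in frame at its C terminus to a TEV protease cleavage site and HaloTag. The tag binds chloroalkane ligands covalently, so the protein can be labelled with fluorescent dyes in live cells, and the TEV site allows it to be cleaved off. A WPRE downstream enhances transcript stability and expression. A separate mouse PGK promoter expresses puromycin N-acetyltransferase for selection of transduced mammalian cells. No Tet transactivator appears in the feature table, so Tet-On 3G must be supplied from another construct for doxycycline induction. RTN3 is annotated as inducing formation of endoplasmic reticulum tubules, and the associated publication concerns luminal transport in the ER and localized calcium signals. This suggests the vector is used for controlled, visualizable overexpression of RTN3E to alter ER structure.
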