Addgene plasmid #216252: pLV_TRE3G_hRTN3E-Halo
Purpose: Tet-inducible hRTN3E (long form) expression vector, expresses hRTN3E-TEV-Halo, Lentiviral vector
Depositing lab: Edward Avezov. Depositing organization: University of Cambridge. Publication: Luminal transport through intact endoplasmic reticulum limits the magnitude of localized Ca(2+) signals. Crapart CC, Scott ZC, Konno T, Sharma A, Parutto P, Bailey DMD, Westrate LM, Avezov E, Koslover EF. Proc Natl Acad Sci U S A. 2024 Mar 26;121(13):e2312172121. doi: 10.1073/pnas.2312172121. Epub 2024 Mar 19. PubMed 38502705.
Backbone
  Vector backbone: pLV
  Backbone manufacturer: VectorBuilder
  Total vector size (bp): 11700
  Vector type: Lentiviral
  Selectable markers: Puromycin
Growth in bacteria
  Bacterial resistance: Ampicillin, 100 μg/mL
  Growth temperature: 37°C
  Growth strain: NEB Stable
  Copy number: Unknown
Gene/Insert
  Gene/Insert name: reticulon-3 isoform e (alt name: RTN3E)
  Species: H. sapiens (human)
  Insert size (bp): 4008
  GenBank ID: NM_001265589
  Entrez Gene: RTN3 (a.k.a. ASYIP, HAP, NSPL2, NSPLII, RTN3-A1)
  Promoter: TRE3G
  Tag / fusion protein: HaloTag (C terminal on insert)
  Cloning method: Gibson Cloning
  Sequencing primers: 5′ -
Terms and licenses: Academic/Nonprofit Terms; Industry Terms: Not Available to Industry
How to cite: pLV_TRE3G_hRTN3E-Halo was a gift from Edward Avezov (Addgene plasmid # 216252 ; http://n2t.net/addgene:216252 ; RRID:Addgene_216252)
